Addgene plasmid #174382: pWL502-PAM
Purpose: Plasmids bearing protospacer sequences with functional PAM efficiently triggered CRISPR-mediated defense in cells with corresponding spacer sequence; article demonstrates use in Haloferax mediterranei
Depositing lab: Jing Han. Depositing organization: Institute of Microbiology, Chinese Academy of Sciences. Publication: Optimising PHBV biopolymer production in haloarchaea via CRISPRi-mediated redirection of carbon flux. Lin L, Chen J, Mitra R, Gao Q, Cheng F, Xu T, Zuo Z, Xiang H, Han J. Commun Biol. 2021 Aug 25;4(1):1007. doi: 10.1038/s42003-021-02541-z. PubMed 34433872.
Backbone
  Vector backbone: pWL502
  Backbone size w/o insert (bp): 7876
  Total vector size (bp): 7899
  Vector type: Bacterial Expression, CRISPR ; archaeal expression
Growth in bacteria
  Bacterial resistance: Ampicillin, 100 μg/mL
  Growth temperature: 37°C
  Growth strain: DH5alpha
  Copy number: High Copy
Gene/Insert
  Gene/Insert name: PAM-spacer
  gRNA/shRNA sequence: TTGATCCGGTCCCAGTAGAGCGCGTAGACGCCGAGGGC
Terms and licenses: Academic/Nonprofit Terms; Industry Terms: Not Available to Industry
How to cite: pWL502-PAM was a gift from Jing Han (Addgene plasmid # 174382 ; http://n2t.net/addgene:174382 ; RRID:Addgene_174382)
