[The description below was written by a language model from this plasmid's Addgene catalogue record and pLannotate feature annotations shown in this document.]
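Description:
pWL502-PAM is a small-insert derivative of pWL502, catalogued as a bacterial and archaeal expression/CRISPR plasmid, and it behaves as an E. coli–haloarchaeon shuttle vector. In E. coli it is maintained at high copy through a ColE1/pUC-type origin and selected with ampicillin via the β-lactamase gene and its native promoter. The annotation also finds remnants of a pBR322-like backbone: a truncated tetracycline efflux gene and a fragment of its promoter, neither expected to be functional. A complete pyrF coding sequence, annotated by homology to a haloarchaeal orotidine-5'-phosphate decarboxylase, is present. Genes of this kind normally serve as uracil-prototrophy markers in pyrF-deficient haloarchaeal hosts, although the record does not spell out the selection scheme. No archaeal replication origin is annotated, and roughly the first 3 kb of the sequence carries almost no called features, so the elements that support maintenance in the archaeal host are not identified here. The 17-nt "bidirectional TRE promoter" hit is almost certainly a spurious match.

The payload is a short "PAM-spacer" insert, adding only about twenty to forty base pairs to the backbone. It consists of a protospacer sequence preceded by a functional protospacer-adjacent motif. It is not an expression cassette but a target: when introduced into cells whose CRISPR array contains the matching spacer, the plasmid is recognised and attacked by the endogenous CRISPR-Cas system. It therefore serves as an invader plasmid for interference assays, demonstrated in Haloferax mediterranei as part of work establishing CRISPRi-based redirection of carbon flux for PHBV biopolymer production. The sequenced record (7,820 nt) is slightly shorter than the catalogued total of 7,899 bp.
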