Features (pLannotate 1.2.2; 8 found; start..end, strand, type, name):
    494..510     +  promoter       bidirectional TRE promoter (fragment): Tet-responsive bidirectional promoter PTight-BI, consisting of seven tet operator sequences flanked on each side by the minimal CMV promoter
   3252..4046    +  CDS            pyrF: PYRF_HALLT - Protein inferred from homology: Swiss-Prot protein existence level 3. From Halorubrum lacusprofundi (strain ATCC 49239 / DSM 5036 / JCM 8891 / ACAM 34).
   4050..4764    +  CDS            TcR (fragment): tetracycline efflux protein; tet; confers resistance to tetracycline
   5006..5134    -  CDS            YPB1_ECOLX (fragment): Protein predicted: Swiss-Prot protein existence level 4. From Escherichia coli.
   5319..5907    -  rep_origin     ori: high-copy-number ColE1/pMB1/pBR322/pUC origin of replication
   6078..6938    -  CDS            AmpR: β-lactamase; bla; confers resistance to ampicillin, carbenicillin, and related antibiotics
   6939..7043    -  promoter       AmpR promoter: bla
   7156..7180    +  promoter       tet promoter (fragment): E. coli promoter for tetracycline efflux protein gene
>Addgene plasmid #174382 | pWL502-PAM | addgene full sequence | sequence record 344136 | Addgene NGS Result
ACCTCCGGGTTCTCAAGGCGCGGGAAGGCCGACGGTCATACGATGAGACAATTGCGGTGGTGCTTGACGC
ATATCTCTCTGAGAAGGTGGATTAATAAACTATAGTCGTGACTAGCGAACTAGTTGAATCAAACGACGCC
GGGAGCACACGAGTCTGCCAGGACTTCGCTCCTATCGGCGTCGAAGGATGCTTACGCGGACACGGCGGGC
GGGTGGCCCGTTGTCCTAACTCAACCAATGTGGTTGGGGCTTATGGGATTATCGGATTTTCACCCGGCGT
TAGTGTTCGCACAAAAGCGACACTAAATGTACGATACGGACGATACGACGGCACACGAACCGACTGAGAA
GCGAAGCCTTCGCTTTGCGACTGACCTCGAGGCGGACGTCTCGCTTACAGACTGGACCGCCCTTCGGGTT
CATCGAGTAATCTTCGACGAGACAGAGAGTCAATTTGCGCTTCTCGAGGCACTACAAACAGCGGCGGACG
GTGTCGACATACTCGAGTTTGAACACCGACTGTCGAGTTGTGGGTTTGACGTCGATGGGTCAGTCGTGAA
ACTTGCACGACGAGCTGTCGCCGGCGAGAGACGGGCTCTGTGGGACTTGATTCGGTATGCGCGACGGTTG
GGACATGATGAGATGGGACAGCCACAGAGCGCCTTAGAGGACGCTCTCGCGTTCACTCGTCTATTGGGCT
ATAGCAACCCTCAACAGACGATAGCAATCGGTCTCAATGCGGCTTTCAGAGAGACGCGGCGCGACCAGGC
CGACGAGATTATCGAGTACGTTCTAACGCTGTCTGAGAGCGTCGACGTGGTCCTTGGTGGGTCAGAGATC
GACCGAGTGTACTTGCACAACTACTACGGCGATATTCTCCCATCGAGTGTTACGAATCCGTGCAACGACA
CCCGTAATGATTACTCCATTACGACGCTCGTCGACGTGGTTGGGACGGACGGACTTGCTGTCGAGATACT
TCGGACGGTAGGTGAGACTGAAAGCGGACACATGGCCTACAGCGCCCTACAATCGGCGTTCAGTCAGTAC
GATAGGACCACGGTCTCGCGGCGATTGAACGAGAAGCTAATCGAGTATGGTCTTTGTGAGAAGTACGGCG
CTCGCGGAAACCTACGAATCGAGATTCTCGACAAAGGAGCGTTGTACCTCGAAGAATTAGCCAAAGAGAA
AGAGCGACAAAAGGCCCTTCAGGACTACGTTACGAACACCCCAAAACCAAACCACAATACCCGTGTAATC
ACGGACCGCCCTCGGGGAGGGAGGGAGGACGACCACCGACCGACCGCCGAAGGTGAGGCGTCGACGACGC
CGGACGGACGGGTTCGCTTACCTCGGTATCACGGTGTGGACTATCTTTCGTACGCAGAGACGGTCTCAGC
GGCGAAGACACCGCCGAAGAAAGGCGTTAGTGTGACAAACTACCCTGTCGAACCCAAATCTGACCGGGGA
GAAGCCGGGTGGGGCTACCTTGAGGACGAGAATACGCTCGTCGTCTCTGCAGAGTACGACTCTGCCATGT
CTCATGTGGTGATGATTGCACGAGCGTTACTCGATCCTAAGACGTTCGACCAGGTCCTTACCGAGGACCG
TCTCGCGGAACTTGATGGACTAATCGAAGATGGGACGTACGTTCGTGGGTCTCGAAACCTCGGGTGGTTG
GCTGACTCTGTCGACTCGGCGGGTGAGTACGTCGACGTCCTCGAGGACGCGAGAGACGAGCTACTCGACA
TGACGCGGTCACTTGCACATGAGGACTACGAGTGTGAGACGTCCGAGTACCTGAGTCGAATCACGAAAAC
GGCGATGGGTCTCGCGGGAACCGCGTTTCACGTCCTCGATTTACTCGATATTGACGTCGTTTGGGAGGCT
CGCTTACCCGACTACAACCGACACCCGGAGCGATACGGGGAGGACAATGCCGAGTTGTTAGCAACGACGC
TTGCGAAGAACGCGCCGATTGCGGCGACGTACGGGAACCACGTAGTCCGGCGACTGTTGTTTGAAGACCG
AGACGAGAAGCGACGTCAGTCGTTCGACCCTGTCGTCGACGCGAGCAATCCGTATGCGAACCTGATTGCG
TCGATCTCGGTGGTTGGTGACTTCGGGAATCGGGCGGACCACGTCGCCGGCGTAATAGAAGACCGACTGT
CGAACCCTGGGGAGATTCACGAGGACGCGCCGGAGATTGCGCTCAAAGTCCCTGTGGTCGTCGAGCATGG
TCCGAGTACGGTTGCACGAGTAACACGGGCAATGTGTCGGGCGAAAGGTCTCGACGCGACGAGAGACGCG
ATACGGCTATTCTCTGGGTTTGCACGGACACCGTACGACGTAGCCCACGCAATCGGGCGAGGGTTGTCTC
AAGAAGCGACACCGAGAGAGATTCGGAGTAGCGAAGTACGGCTTTCACTCGCGAGTCTCCCGTCGAAGCG
TCTCTTAGAGGACGCAACCCCCACGGTTCGGGCGATGATTAGTACGTTGCTCGCGACGAATCTGAGCCTT
AGCAAGACAGAGTTAGCCGAGAAAGCGGGAATCTCGACGCAGTCGGTTCGGAACCACTTACCGACACTTG
TAGCAATGGGGTTAGTCGACGAGACCGAGGGTCAGTGCCGACTGAACCTTTCGTTCACAGACGAGCAAGA
ACGCCACAAGCGGATTCTTCCATCGTTCATGCTGACCGAGTCGTTCACTCGAGACGTCCTCTTTGAGACG
CTAGAAGCGCTTGATGAGTTGACCGAGGAGGTAATCGAGATATGGGTACAATGCGGACCTAACGGGCTAC
CGGACATCGACCGTCTCCATACGATGTACGACTGGGTAGACTGGGTACGTCCCTTACTGTCGAGTCTAAC
CGAAGAACGAGACGAGACGGTTCAGACGCTGTCTATTGGGCCGGAGATTGCACAGCAACCCCTCACGGAG
GCAGGTTCGTGATTGAACTAACCTTTGGTAATATGTTCGTGATATGCGTTGTATTCGGGTATCTCGTAAT
CTCGTGGTATCTCTCGAGACAGTACGTTCATGATTAGAGTAGGGTCGACGAACTCTGAACCTATGAATCG
CGGTCGGACAACAACCCCCCATGGATCCTTGATCCGGTCCCAGTAGAGCGCGTAGACGCCGAGGGCGGTA
CCGTTTTCTTGTGTGCGGTTCCCTTGCGTACAGTTCCCAGCGACCTTCCCGGCTGCGACGAAGGGAAAAC
CCCTTACATACGGTCGTCGCACTCGCGGGCAATGGGCTTCTTTGACGACCTTCAGGACCGCATCGAGAAG
GTGGACAGTGTCGTCTCGGTCGGACTCGACGCCGACCTCGACCGGATTCCCGAACACCTCCGCGACGAGG
ACCTGCCGCGGTGGGCGTTCAACCGCCGCATCATCGACGCGACGCACGAACACGCGGCGGCCTACAAGCC
GAACGCGGCCTTCTACGAGGACGAAGACGGCTGGCGCTCGCTCCGCGAGACCATCGCCTACGCACACGGA
AAGGATGTTCCCGTCCTCCTCGACGCCAAGCGCGCCGACATCGGCAACACGACGCGACAGTACGCGAACC
TGCTTGACGACGCCGATGCCATCACCGTCAACCCCTACATGGGCCGCGATTCCATCCAGCCGTTCCTCGC
CCGCGAGGACAAGGGCGTGTTCGTCCTCTGTCGCACCTCTAACCCGGGCAGCGCGGACCTCCAGTCGCTC
GAACTCGCCTCCGGAGAACCCCTGTACGAGCGCGTCGCGGCGCTCTGCGACCTCTGGAACGAAAACGACA
ACGTCGGACTCGTCGTCGGCGCGACCGGCCCCGAAGAGTTGGAAGACCTCCGCGAGCAGGTCCCCGACCT
GCCGTTTCTCGTCCCCGGCGTCGGCGCACAGGGTGGCGATGCCGAGGCGGCAGTCGAGTACGGACTGGCA
GACGGCGTCGGTCTCGTGAACTCCTCACGCGGCATCATCTTCGCCGGCGAAGACCAGGGAGAACACTTCG
ACAAGGCTGCGGGACAGGCGGCGAAGCGACTCAAAGAGCGGCTGAACCAGTACCGGTAAGCATGCACCAT
TCCTTGCGGCGGCGGTGCTCAACGGCCTCAACCTACTACTGGGCTGCTTCCTAATGCAGGAGTCGCATAA
GGGAGAGCGTCGACCGATGCCCTTGAGAGCCTTCAACCCAGTCAGCTCCTTCCGGTGGGCGCGGGGCATG
ACTATCGTCGCCGCACTTATGACTGTCTTCTTTATCATGCAACTCGTAGGACAGGTGCCGGCAGCGCTCT
GGGTCATTTTCGGCGAGGACCGCTTTCGCTGGAGCGCGACGATGATCGGCCTGTCGCTTGCGGTATTCGG
AATCTTGCACGCCCTCGCTCAAGCCTTCGTCACTGGTCCCGCCACCAAACGTTTCGGCGAGAAGCAGGCC
ATTATCGCCGGCATGGCGGCCGACGCGCTGGGCTACGTCTTGCTGGCGTTCGCGACGCGAGGCTGGATGG
CCTTCCCCATTATGATTCTTCTCGCTTCCGGCGGCATCGGGATGCCCGCGTTGCAGGCCATGCTGTCCAG
GCAGGTAGATGACGACCATCAGGGACAGCTTCAAGGATCGCTCGCGGCTCTTACCAGCCTAACTTCGATC
ATTGGACCGCTGATCGTCACGGCGATTTATGCCGCCTCGGCGAGCACATGGAACGGGTTGGCATGGATTG
TAGGCGCCGCCCTATACCTTGTCTGCCTCCCCGCGTTGCGTCGCGGTGCATGGAGCCGGGCCACCTCGAC
CTGAATGGAAGCCGGCGGCACCTCGCTAACGGATTCACCACTCCAAGAATTGGAGCCAATCAATTCTTGC
GGAGAACTGTGAATGCGCAAACCAACCCTTGGCAGAACATATCCATCGCGTCCGCCATCTCCAGCAGCCG
CACGCGGCGCATCTCGGGCAGCGTTGGGTCCTGGCCACGGGTGCGCATGATCGTGCTCCTGTCGTTGAGG
ACCCGGCTAGGCTGGCGGGGTTGCCTTACTGGTTAGCAGAATGAATCACCGATACGCGAGCGAACGTGAA
GCGACTGCTGCTGCAAAACGTCTGCGACCTGAGCAACAACATGAATGGTCTTCGGTTTCCGTGTTTCGTA
AAGTCTGGAAACGCGGAAGTCAGCGCTCTTCCGCTTCCTCGCTCACTGACTCGCTGCGCTCGGTCGTTCG
GCTGCGGCGAGCGGTATCAGCTCACTCAAAGGCGGTAATACGGTTATCCACAGAATCAGGGGATAACGCA
GGAAAGAACATGTGAGCAAAAGGCCAGCAAAAGGCCAGGAACCGTAAAAAGGCCGCGTTGCTGGCGTTTT
TCCATAGGCTCCGCCCCCCTGACGAGCATCACAAAAATCGACGCTCAAGTCAGAGGTGGCGAAACCCGAC
AGGACTATAAAGATACCAGGCGTTTCCCCCTGGAAGCTCCCTCGTGCGCTCTCCTGTTCCGACCCTGCCG
CTTACCGGATACCTGTCCGCCTTTCTCCCTTCGGGAAGCGTGGCGCTTTCTCATAGCTCACGCTGTAGGT
ATCTCAGTTCGGTGTAGGTCGTTCGCTCCAAGCTGGGCTGTGTGCACGAACCCCCCGTTCAGCCCGACCG
CTGCGCCTTATCCGGTAACTATCGTCTTGAGTCCAACCCGGTAAGACACGACTTATCGCCACTGGCAGCA
GCCACTGGTAACAGGATTAGCAGAGCGAGGTATGTAGGCGGTGCTACAGAGTTCTTGAAGTGGTGGCCTA
ACTACGGCTACACTAGAAGGACAGTATTTGGTATCTGCGCTCTGCTGAAGCCAGTTACCTTCGGAAAAAG
AGTTGGTAGCTCTTGATCCGGCAAACAAACCACCGCTGGTAGCGGTGGTTTTTTTGTTTGCAAGCAGCAG
ATTACGCGCAGAAAAAAAGGATCTCAAGAAGATCCTTTGATCTTTTCTACGGGGTCTGACGCTCAGTGGA
ACGAAAACTCACGTTAAGGGATTTTGGTCATGAGATTATCAAAAAGGATCTTCACCTAGATCCTTTTAAA
TTAAAAATGAAGTTTTAAATCAATCTAAAGTATATATGAGTAAACTTGGTCTGACAGTTACCAATGCTTA
ATCAGTGAGGCACCTATCTCAGCGATCTGTCTATTTCGTTCATCCATAGTTGCCTGACTCCCCGTCGTGT
AGATAACTACGATACGGGAGGGCTTACCATCTGGCCCCAGTGCTGCAATGATACCGCGAGACCCACGCTC
ACCGGCTCCAGATTTATCAGCAATAAACCAGCCAGCCGGAAGGGCCGAGCGCAGAAGTGGTCCTGCAACT
TTATCCGCCTCCATCCAGTCTATTAATTGTTGCCGGGAAGCTAGAGTAAGTAGTTCGCCAGTTAATAGTT
TGCGCAACGTTGTTGCCATTGCTGCAGGCATCGTGGTGTCACGCTCGTCGTTTGGTATGGCTTCATTCAG
CTCCGGTTCCCAACGATCAAGGCGAGTTACATGATCCCCCATGTTGTGCAAAAAAGCGGTTAGCTCCTTC
GGTCCTCCGATCGTTGTCAGAAGTAAGTTGGCCGCAGTGTTATCACTCATGGTTATGGCAGCACTGCATA
ATTCTCTTACTGTCATGCCATCCGTAAGATGCTTTTCTGTGACTGGTGAGTACTCAACCAAGTCATTCTG
AGAATAGTGTATGCGGCGACCGAGTTGCTCTTGCCCGGCGTCAACACGGGATAATACCGCGCCACATAGC
AGAACTTTAAAAGTGCTCATCATTGGAAAACGTTCTTCGGGGCGAAAACTCTCAAGGATCTTACCGCTGT
TGAGATCCAGTTCGATGTAACCCACTCGTGCACCCAACTGATCTTCAGCATCTTTTACTTTCACCAGCGT
TTCTGGGTGAGCAAAAACAGGAAGGCAAAATGCCGCAAAAAAGGGAATAAGGGCGACACGGAAATGTTGA
ATACTCATACTCTTCCTTTTTCAATATTATTGAAGCATTTATCAGGGTTATTGTCTCATGAGCGGATACA
TATTTGAATGTATTTAGAAAAATAAACAAATAGGGGTTCCGCGCACATTTCCCCGAAAAGTGCCACCTGA
CGTCTAAGAAACCATTATTATCATGACATTAACCTATAAAAATAGGCGTATCACGAGGCCCTTTCGTCTT
CAAGAATTCTCATGTTTGACAGCTTATCATCGATAAGCTTCTTTGATTCGAGCCATTTGTTCCTCGCCGG
TTAGGTGGGAGAGTTCGCCCGATTCGAGTAGTTGGTTCACCTCGGGGTAACTGAGTTCGTCCGGCTCGCG
CTCCCGTAACTCGTCGAGCGGCTCGCCCCGTTTTACATTAACCTCGACCTCGACCTCCTCGACCGAATAC
CCGCGCTGGAGGTATGCCTGTCTAACACCGCTCGCGGCAATCCCCTCGAAAGCGTCCTTTGCCAAATCGG
ACGGTTCGACGGTGTCGGTGATCCCGAGATATAGGAGAGCGAACGACCACGACAGGACGTTTAGCGTATG
CTCTTTCCCGTCTAAATCGCCGTCCTCGAAGGCTTCCGTTCTAAGGTCCTCGTCGAGTTCCGAAACCAGG
AGCGGCATATCATGTAGGGCTTCATGGAGCCGCTCGACTATCGCTCGCCGGCGTTCGTATCCTGCCTGTT
TGCTATACTCCTTCGGTTTTTGGAGATACCGGCGGTCGGCCGGTGACAAAATCCCTCTTGCCCTTTCGTC
AAGACTCATGCTTTACCAATCACATCTTCATGTCCGTAATGCTTTATACGTTGTGCCCTAAAGCGGGATA
TATGTCTGCCACGGACACGCGGATTCCGGTGTCGAAGGATGTGCGGCGCG
